>Addgene plasmid #186135 | Kindlin | addgene full sequence | sequence record 368095 | Addgene NGS Result
CGTATTGGGCGCCAGGGTGGTTTTTCTTTTCACCAGTGAGACGGGCAACAGCTGATTGCCCTTCACCGCC
TGGCCCTGAGAGAGTTGCAGCAAGCGGTCCACGCTGGTTTGCCCCAGCAGGCGAAAATCCTGTTTGATGG
TGGTTAACGGCGGGATATAACATGAGCTGTCTTCGGTATCGTCGTATCCCACTACCGAGATATCCGCACC
AACGCGCAGCCCGGACTCGGTAATGGCGCGCATTGCGCCCAGCGCCATCTGATCGTTGGCAACCAGCATC
GCAGTGGGAACGATGCCCTCATTCAGCATTTGCATGGTTTGTTGAAAACCGGACATGGCACTCCAGTCGC
CTTCCCGTTCCGCTATCGGCTGAATTTGATTGCGAGTGAGATATTTATGCCAGCCAGCCAGACGCAGACG
CGCCGAGACAGAACTTAATGGGCCCGCTAACAGCGCGATTTGCTGGTGACCCAATGCGACCAGATGCTCC
ACGCCCAGTCGCGTACCGTCTTCATGGGAGAAAATAATACTGTTGATGGGTGTCTGGTCAGAGACATCAA
GAAATAACGCCGGAACATTAGTGCAGGCAGCTTCCACAGCAATGGCATCCTGGTCATCCAGCGGATAGTT
AATGATCAGCCCACTGACGCGTTGCGCGAGAAGATTGTGCACCGCCGCTTTACAGGCTTCGACGCCGCTT
CGTTCTACCATCGACACCACCACGCTGGCACCCAGTTGATCGGCGCGAGATTTAATCGCCGCGACAATTT
GCGACGGCGCGTGCAGGGCCAGACTGGAGGTGGCAACGCCAATCAGCAACGACTGTTTGCCCGCCAGTTG
TTGTGCCACGCGGTTGGGAATGTAATTCAGCTCCGCCATCGCCGCTTCCACTTTTTCCCGCGTTTTCGCA
GAAACGTGGCTGGCCTGGTTCACCACGCGGGAAACGGTCTGATAAGAGACACCGGCATACTCTGCGACAT
CGTATAACGTTACTGGTTTCACATTCACCACCCTGAATTGACTCTCTTCCGGGCGCTATCATGCCATACC
GCGAAAGGTTTTGCGCCATTCGATGGTGTCCGGGATCTCGACGCTCTCCCTTATGCGACTCCTGCATTAG
GAAGCAGCCCAGTAGTAGGTTGAGGCCGTTGAGCACCGCCGCCGCAAGGAATGGTGCATGCAAGGAGATG
GCGCCCAACAGTCCCCCGGCCACGGGGCCTGCCACCATACCCACGCCGAAACAAGCGCTCATGAGCCCGA
AGTGGCGAGCCCGATCTTCCCCATCGGTGATGTCGGCGATATAGGCGCCAGCAACCGCACCTGTGGCGCC
GGTGATGCCGGCCACGATGCGTCCGGCGTAGAGGATCGAGATCTCGATCCCGCGAAATTAATACGACTCA
CTATAGGGGAATTGTGAGCGGATAACAATTCCCCTCTAGAAATAATTTTGTTTAACTTTAAGAAGGAGAT
ATACCATGGGCAGCAGCCATCATCATCATCATCACAGCAGCGGCCTGGTGCCGCGCGGCAGCCATATGGC
TAGCATGTCGGACTCAGAAGTCAATCAAGAAGCTAAGCCAGAGGTCAAGCCAGAAGTCAAGCCTGAGACT
CACATCAATTTAAAGGTGTCCGATGGATCTTCAGAGATCTTCTTCAAGATCAAAAAGACCACTCCTTTAA
GAAGGCTGATGGAAGCGTTCGCTAAAAGACAGGGTAAGGAAATGGACTCCTTAAGATTCTTGTACGACGG
TATTAGAATCCAAGCTGATCAGACCCCTGAAGATTTGGACATGGAGGATAACGATATTATTGAGGCTCAC
AGAGAACAGATTGGTGGATCCATGGCTCTGGACGGGATAAGGATGCCAGATGGCTGCTACGCGGACGGGA
CGTGGGAACTGAGTGTCCATGTGACGGACCTGAACCGCGATGTCACCCTGAGAGTGACCGGCGAGGTGCA
CATTGGAGGCGTGATGCTTAAGCTGGTGGAGAAACTCGATGTAAAAAAAGATTGGTCTGACCATGCTCTC
TGGTGGGAAAAGAAGAGAACTTGGCTTCTGAAGACACATTGGACCTTAGATAAGTATGGTATTCAGGCAG
ATGCTAAGCTTCAGTTCACCCCTCAGCACAAACTGCTCCGCCTGCAGCTTCCCAACATGAAGTATGTGAA
GGTGAAAGTGAATTTCTCTGATAGAGTCTTCAAAGCTGTTTCTGACATCTGTAAGACTTTTAATATCAGA
CACCCCGAAGAACTTTCTCTCTTAAAGAAACCCAGAGATCCAACAAAGAAAAAAAAGAAGAAGCTAGATG
ACCAGTCTGAAGATGAGGCACTTGAATTAGAGGGGCCTCTTATCACTCCTGGATCAGGAAGTATATATTC
AAGCCCAGGACTGTATAGTAAAACAATGACCCCCACTTATGATGCTCATGATGGAAGCCCCTTGTCACCA
ACTTCTGCTTGGTTTGGTGACAGTGCTTTGTCAGAAGGCAATCCTGGTATACTTGCTGTCAGTCAACCAA
TCACGTCACCAGAAATCTTGGCAAAAATGTTCAAGCCTCAAGCTCTTCTTGATAAAGCAAAAATCAACCA
AGGATGGCTTGATTCCTCAAGATCTCTCATGGAACAAGATGTGAAGGAAAATGAGGCCTTGCTGCTCCGA
TTCAAGTATTACAGCTTTTTTGATTTGAATCCAAAGTATGATGCAATCAGAATCAATCAGCTTTATGAGC
AGGCCAAATGGGCCATTCTCCTGGAAGAGATTGAATGCACAGAAGAAGAAATGATGATGTTTGCAGCCCT
GCAGTATCATATCAATAAGCTGTCAATCATGACATCAGAGAATCATTTGAACAACAGTGACAAAGAAGTT
GATGAAGTTGATGCTGCCCTTTCAGACCTGGAGATTACTCTGGAAGGGGGTAAAACGTCAACAATTTTGG
GTGACATTACTTCCATTCCTGAACTTGCTGACTACATTAAAGTTTTCAAGCCAAAAAAGCTGACTCTGAA
AGGTTACAAACAATATTGGTGCACCTTCAAAGACACATCCATTTCTTGTTATAAGAGCAAAGAAGAATCC
AGTGGCACACCAGCTCATCAGATGAACCTCAGGGGATGTGAAGTTACCCCAGATGTAAACATTTCAGGCC
AAAAATTTAACATTAAACTCCTGATTCCAGTTGCAGAAGGCATGAATGAAATCTGGCTTCGTTGTGACAA
TGAAAAACAGTATGCACACTGGATGGCAGCCTGCAGATTAGCCTCCAAAGGCAAGACCATGGCGGACAGT
TCTTACAACTTAGAAGTTCAGAATATTCTTTCCTTTCTGAAGATGCAGCATTTAAACCCAGATCCTCAGT
TAATACCAGAGCAGATCACGACTGATATAACTCCTGAATGTTTGGTGTCTCCCCGCTATCTAAAAAAGTA
TAAGAACAAGCAGATAACAGCGAGAATCTTGGAGGCCCATCAGAATGTAGCTCAGATGAGTCTAATTGAA
GCCAAGATGAGATTTATTCAAGCTTGGCAGTCACTACCTGAATTTGGCATCACTCACTTCATTGCAAGGT
TCCAAGGGGGCAAAAAAGAAGAACTTATTGGAATTGCATACAACAGACTGATTCGGATGGATGCCAGCAC
TGGAGATGCAATTAAAACATGGCGTTTCAGCAACATGAAACAGTGGAATGTCAACTGGGAAATCAAAATG
GTCACCGTAGAGTTTGCAGATGAAGTACGATTGTCCTTCATTTGTACTGAAGTAGATTGCAAAGTGGTTC
ATGAGTTCATTGGTGGCTACATATTTCTCTCAACACGTGCAAAAGACCAAAACGAGAGTTTAGATGAAGA
GATGTTCTACAAACTTACCAGTGGTTGGGTGTAGTAATAAGAATTCGAGCTCCGTCGACAAGCTTGCGGC
CGCACTCGAGCACCACCACCACCACCACTGAGATCCGGCTGCTAACAAAGCCCGAAAGGAAGCTGAGTTG
GCTGCTGCCACCGCTGAGCAATAACTAGCATAACCCCTTGGGGCCTCTAAACGGGTCTTGAGGGGTTTTT
TGCTGAAAGGAGGAACTATATCCGGATTGGCGAATGGG
[124 nt withheld, positions 4099-4222]
C
[91 nt withheld, positions 4224-4314]
A
[49 nt withheld, positions 4316-4364]
CCTTTGACGTTGGAGTCCACGTTCTTT
[37 nt withheld, positions 4392-4428]
ACCCTATCTCGGTCTATTCTTTTGATTTATAAGGGATTTTGCCGATTTCGGCCTATTGGTTAAAAAATGA
GCTGATTTAACAAAAATTTAACGCGAATTTTAACAAAATATTAACGCTTACAATTTAGGTGGCACTTTTC
GGGGAAATGTGCGCGGAACCCCTATTTGTTTATTTTTCTAAATACATTCAAATATGTATCCGCTCATGAA
TTAATTCTTAGAAAAACTCATCGAGCATCAAATGAAACTGCAATTTATTCATATCAGGATTATCAATACC
ATATTTTTGAAAAAGCCGTTTCTGTAATGAAGGAGAAAACTCACCGAGGCAGTTCCATAGGATGGCAAGA
TCCTGGTATCGGTCTGCGATTCCGACTCGTCCAACATCAATACAACCTATTAATTTCCCCTCGTCAAAAA
TAAGGTTATCAAGTGAGAAATCACCATGAGTGACGACTGAATCCGGTGAGAATGGCAAAAGTTTATGCAT
TTCTTTCCAGACTTGTTCAACAGGCCAGCCATTACGCTCGTCATCAAAATCACTCGCATCAACCAAACCG
TTATTCATTCGTGATTGCGCCTGAGCGAGACGAAATACGCGATCGCTGTTAAAAGGACAATTACAAACAG
GAATCGAATGCAACCGGCGCAGGAACACTGCCAGCGCATCAACAATATTTTCACCTGAATCAGGATATTC
TTCTAATACCTGGAATGCTGTTTTCCCGGGGATCGCAGTGGTGAGTAACCATGCATCATCAGGAGTACGG
ATAAAATGCTTGATGGTCGGAAGAGGCATAAATTCCGTCAGCCAGTTTAGTCTGACCATCTCATCTGTAA
CATCATTGGCAACGCTACCTTTGCCATGTTTCAGAAACAACTCTGGCGCATCGGGCTTCCCATACAATCG
ATAGATTGTCGCACCTGATTGCCCGACATTATCGCGAGCCCATTTATACCCATATAAATCAGCATCCATG
TTGGAATTTAATCGCGGCCTAGAGCAAGACGTTTCCCGTTGAATATGGCTCATAACACCCCTTGTATTAC
TGTTTATGTAAGCAGACAGTTTTATTGTTCATGACCAAAATCCCTTAACGTGAGTTTTCGTTCCACTGAG
CGTCAGACCCCGTAGAAAAGATCAAAGGATCTTCTTGAGATCCTTTTTTTCTGCGCGTAATCTGCTGCTT
GCAAACAAAAAAACCACCGCTACCAGCGGTGGTTTGTTTGCCGGATCAAGAGCTACCAACTCTTTTTCCG
AAGGTAACTGGCTTCAGCAGAGCGCAGATACCAAATACTGTCCTTCTAGTGTAGCCGTAGTTAGGCCACC
ACTTCAAGAACTCTGTAGCACCGCCTACATACCTCGCTCTGCTAATCCTGTTACCAGTGGCTGCTGCCAG
TGGCGATAAGTCGTGTCTTACCGGGTTGGACTCAAGACGATAGTTACCGGATAAGGCGCAGCGGTCGGGC
TGAACGGGGGGTTCGTGCACACAGCCCAGCTTGGAGCGAACGACCTACACCGAACTGAGATACCTACAGC
GTGAGCTATGAGAAAGCGCCACGCTTCCCGAAGGGAGAAAGGCGGACAGGTATCCGGTAAGCGGCAGGGT
CGGAACAGGAGAGCGCACGAGGGAGCTTCCAGGGGGAAACGCCTGGTATCTTTATAGTCCTGTCGGGTTT
CGCCACCTCTGACTTGAGCGTCGATTTTTGTGATGCTCGTCAGGGGGGCGGAGCCTATGGAAAAACGCCA
GCAACGCGGCCTTTTTACGGTTCCTGGCCTTTTGCTGGCCTTTTGCTCACATGTTCTTTCCTGCGTTATC
CCCTGATTCTGTGGATAACCGTATTACCGCCTTTGAGTGAGCTGATACCGCTCGCCGCAGCCGAACGACC
GAGCGCAGCGAGTCAGTGAGCGAGGAAGCGGAAGAGCGCCTGATGCGGTATTTTCTCCTTACGCATCTGT
GCGGTATTTCACACCGCAATGGTGCACTCTCAGTACAATCTGCTCTGATGCCGCATAGTTAAGCCAGTAT
ACACTCCGCTATCGCTACGTGACTGGGTCATGGCTGCGCCCCGACACCCGCCAACACCCGCTGACGCGCC
CTGACGGGCTTGTCTGCTCCCGGCATCCGCTTACAGACAAGCTGTGACCGTCTCCGGGAGCTGCATGTGT
CAGAGGTTTTCACCGTCATCACCGAAACGCGCGAGGCAGCTGCGGTAAAGCTCATCAGCGTGGTCGTGAA
GCGATTCACAGATGTCTGCCTGTTCATCCGCGTCCAGCTCGTTGAGTTTCTCCAGAAGCGTTAATGTCTG
GCTTCTGATAAAGCGGGCCATGTTAAGGGCGGTTTTTTCCTGTTTGGTCACTGATGCCTCCGTGTAAGGG
GGATTTCTGTTCATGGGGGTAATGATACCGATGAAACGAGAGAGGATGCTCACGATACGGGTTACTGATG
ATGAACATGCCCGGTTACTGGAACGTTGTGAGGGTAAACAACTGGCGGTATGGATGCGGCGGGACCAGAG
AAAAATCACTCAGGGTCAATGCCAGCGCTTCGTTAATACAGATGTAGGTGTTCCACAGGGTAGCCAGCAG
CATCCTGCGATGCAGATCCGGAACATAATGGTGCAGGGCGCTGACTTCCGCGTTTCCAGACTTTACGAAA
CACGGAAACCGAAGACCATTCATGTTGTTGCTCAGGTCGCAGACGTTTTGCAGCAGCAGTCGCTTCACGT
TCGCTCGCGTATCGGTGATTCATTCTGCTAACCAGTAAGGCAACCCCGCCAGCCTAGCCGGGTCCTCAAC
GACAGGAGCACGATCATGCGCACCCGTGGGGCCGCCATGCCGGCGATAATGGCCTGCTTCTCGCCGAAAC
GTTTGGTGGCGGGACCAGTGACGAAGGCTTGAGCGAGGGCGTGCAAGATTCCGAATACCGCAAGCGACAG
GCCGATCATCGTCGCGCTCCAGCGAAAGCGGTCCTCGCCGAAAATGACCCAGAGCGCTGCCGGCACCTGT
CCTACGAGTTGCATGATAAAGAAGACAGTCATAAGTGCGGCGACGATAGTCATGCCCCGCGCCCACCGGA
AGGAGCTGACTGGGTTGAAGGCTCTCAAGGGCATCGGTCGAGATCCCGGTGCCTAATGAGTGAGCTAACT
TACATTAATTGCGTTGCGCTCACTGCCCGCTTTCCAGTCGGGAAACCTGTCGTGCCAGCTGCATTAATGA
ATCGGCCAACGCGCGGGGAGAGGCGGTTTG
Features (pLannotate 1.2.2; 22 found; start..end, strand, type, name):
   1003..1080    -  promoter       lacI promoter: lacI
   1088..1367    -  CDS            TcR (fragment): tetracycline efflux protein; tet; confers resistance to tetracycline
   1389..1407    +  promoter       T7 promoter: promoter for bacteriophage T7 RNA polymerase
   1408..1432    +  protein_bind   lac operator: The lac repressor binds to the lac operator to inhibit transcription in E. coli. This inhibition can be relieved by adding lactose or isopropyl-β-D-thiogalactopyranoside (IPTG). lac repressor encoded by lacI
   1447..1469    +  RBS            RBS: efficient ribosome binding site from bacteriophage T7 gene 10 (Olins and Rangwala, 1989)
   1488..1504    +  CDS            capTEV™ (fragment): composite tag for in vivo biotinylation, TEV protease cleavage, and 6xHis tagging
   1515..1532    +  CDS            thrombin site: thrombin recognition and cleavage site
   1545..1837    +  CDS            SUMO (fragment): cleavable ubiquitin-like protein tag; S. cerevisiae SMT3 (truncated)
   1842..3881    +  CDS            FERMT2: FERM2_HUMAN - Also known as KIND2, MIG2, PLEKHC1. Experimental evidence at protein level: Swiss-Prot protein existence level 1. Scaffolding protein that enhances integrin activation mediated by TLN1 and/or TLN2, but activates integrins only weakly by itself. Binds to membranes enriched in phosphoinositides. Enhances integrin-mediated cell adhesion onto the extracellular matrix and cell spreading; this requires both its ability to interact with integrins and with phospholipid membranes. Required for the assembly of focal adhesions. Participates in the connection between extracellular matrix adh
   3931..3948    +  CDS            9xHis (fragment): 9xHis affinity tag
   3958..4007    +  CDS            SET1 (fragment): solubility-enhancement tag derived from T7 phage gene 10B
   4015..4062    +  terminator     T7 terminator: transcription terminator for bacteriophage T7 RNA polymerase
   4099..4527    +  rep_origin     f1 ori (sequence partly withheld): f1 bacteriophage origin of replication; arrow indicates direction of (+) strand synthesis
   4580..4637    +  promoter       AmpR promoter (fragment): bla
   4646..5461    -  CDS            KanR: aminoglycoside phosphotransferase; aph(3')-Ia; confers resistance to kanamycin in bacteria or G418 (Geneticin®) in eukaryotes
   5583..6171    +  rep_origin     ori: high-copy-number ColE1/pMB1/pBR322/pUC origin of replication
   6357..6496    -  misc_feature   bom: basis of mobility region from pBR322
   6598..6789    -  CDS            rop: Rop protein, which maintains plasmids at low copy number; rop
   6806..7186    +  CDS            YPB1_ECOLX: Protein predicted: Swiss-Prot protein existence level 4. From Escherichia coli.
   7258..7549    -  CDS            TcR (fragment): tetracycline efflux protein; tet; confers resistance to tetracycline
   7564..7585    -  protein_bind   CAP binding site: CAP binding activates transcription in the presence of cAMP. E. coli catabolite activator protein
   7598..1002    -  CDS            lacI (across the origin): lac repressor; lacI; The lac repressor binds to the lac operator to inhibit transcription in E. coli. This inhibition can be relieved by adding lactose or isopropyl-β-D-thiogalactopyranoside (IPTG).
