[The description below was written by a language model from this plasmid's Addgene catalogue record and pLannotate feature annotations shown in this document.]
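Description:
Kindlin is a bacterial expression plasmid built on the pET28a backbone for producing recombinant human kindlin-2 (FERMT2, also known as KIND2, MIG2 or PLEKHC1) in E. coli. The sequenced plasmid is 7,678 nt. It replicates from a pBR322-type ColE1 origin accompanied by the bom region and the rop gene, which together with the catalogue entry indicate low-copy maintenance, and it is selected with kanamycin through an aph(3')-Ia resistance gene. An f1 phage origin is also present, along with short tetracycline-resistance fragments that appear to be non-functional backbone remnants.

The roughly 2 kb FERMT2 coding sequence was inserted between BamHI and EcoRI sites, both retained, and sits downstream of a T7 promoter with an adjacent lac operator and the T7 gene 10 ribosome binding site. A plasmid-borne lacI gene supplies repressor, so expression depends on a host providing T7 RNA polymerase and is induced with IPTG; transcription ends at the T7 terminator. The protein carries an N-terminal His6 tag followed by a thrombin site and a yeast SMT3-derived SUMO domain. This arrangement allows metal-affinity purification, and the SUMO moiety commonly aids solubility and can be removed with a SUMO-specific protease. The feature table also detects a His-tag fragment downstream of the insert, which corresponds to the vector's C-terminal tag region; the record does not indicate that it is translated as part of the product.

According to the record, the insert was adapted from an earlier GST-kindlin-2 construct. The plasmid was deposited with a study of phase separation in integrin clustering and nascent adhesion formation, which fits its use as a source of purified kindlin.
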