Addgene plasmid #186135: Kindlin
Purpose: For expression of recombinant kindlin in bacteria
Depositing lab: Michael Rosen. Depositing organization: University of Texas Southwestern Medical Center. Publication: Synergistic phase separation of two pathways promotes integrin clustering and nascent adhesion formation. Case LB, De Pasquale M, Henry L, Rosen MK. Elife. 2022 Jan 20;11. pii: 72588. doi: 10.7554/eLife.72588. PubMed 35049497.
Backbone
  Vector backbone: pET28a
  Backbone size w/o insert (bp): 5633
  Vector type: Bacterial Expression
Growth in bacteria
  Bacterial resistance: Kanamycin, 50 μg/mL
  Growth temperature: 37°C
  Growth strain: DH5alpha
  Copy number: Low Copy
Gene/Insert
  Gene/Insert name: FERMT2
  Species: H. sapiens (human)
  Insert size (bp): 2049
  Entrez Gene: FERMT2 (a.k.a. KIND2, MIG2, PLEKHC1, UNC112, UNC112B, mig-2)
  Promoter: T7
  Tag / fusion protein: His6-sumo (N terminal on insert)
  Cloning method: Restriction Enzyme; 5′ cloning site BamHI (not destroyed); 3′ cloning site EcoRI (not destroyed)
  Sequencing primers: 5′ T7; 3′ T7 Terminal
Resource information
  A portion of this plasmid was derived from a plasmid made by: Modification of GST-Kindlin2 from Bledzka et al., 2010 (PMID: 20702409)
Terms and licenses: Academic/Nonprofit Terms; Industry Terms: Not Available to Industry
How to cite: Kindlin was a gift from Michael Rosen (Addgene plasmid # 186135 ; http://n2t.net/addgene:186135 ; RRID:Addgene_186135)
